Addgene plasmid #26503: pJC132.1-spp-9
Depositing lab: Phillip Newmark. Depositing organization: University of Illinois at Urbana-Champaign. Publication: Genome-wide analyses reveal a role for peptide hormones in planarian germline development. Collins JJ, Hou X, Romanova EV, Lambrus BG, Miller CM, Saberi A, Sweedler JV, Newmark PA. PLoS Biol. 2010 . 8(10):e1000509. 10.1371/journal.pbio.1000509 PubMed 20967238.
Backbone
  Vector backbone: pJC53.2
  Backbone size w/o insert (bp): 3240
  Vector type: RNAi
Growth in bacteria
  Bacterial resistance: Ampicillin and Kanamycin, 100 & 50 μg/mL
  Growth temperature: 37°C
  Growth strain: DH5alpha
  Copy number: High Copy
Gene/Insert
  Gene/Insert name: spp-9
  Species: S. mediterranea (planarian)
  Insert size (bp): 204
  GenBank ID: BK007026
  Cloning method: Restriction Enzyme; 5′ cloning site Eam1105I (destroyed during cloning); 3′ cloning site Eam1105I (destroyed during cloning)
  Sequencing primers: 5′ Sp6; 3′ T3
Terms and licenses: Academic/Nonprofit Terms; Industry Terms: Not Available to Industry
Depositor comments: Addgene's quality control sequence has minor discrepancies with the provided depositor's sequence and NCBI; these do not affect plasmid function.
How to cite: pJC132.1-spp-9 was a gift from Phillip Newmark (Addgene plasmid # 26503 ; http://n2t.net/addgene:26503 ; RRID:Addgene_26503)
