[The description below was written by a language model from this plasmid's Addgene catalogue record.]
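Description:
pJC132.1-spp-9 is a bacterial plasmid classed as an RNAi vector, built on the 3,240 bp pJC53.2 backbone and carrying a 204 bp fragment of spp-9 from the planarian Schmidtea mediterranea. It is maintained as a high-copy plasmid in standard E. coli cloning strains and is selected with both ampicillin and kanamycin, indicating that the backbone carries two resistance markers. The record does not name the origin of replication, and no feature table is provided, so the exact arrangement of backbone elements cannot be confirmed here.

The insert was placed between two Eam1105I sites, both of which were destroyed during cloning. This enzyme can leave single-base 3′ overhangs, which would be consistent with direct ligation of a PCR product, although the record does not describe the cloning strategy further. The listed sequencing primers, SP6 on the 5′ side and T3 on the 3′ side, indicate that phage promoter sequences flank the cloning site. Such flanking promoters generally allow in vitro transcription of either strand, for riboprobe synthesis or for producing double-stranded RNA. The record does not state which promoters actually drive dsRNA production in this vector.

The construct comes from a genome-wide study of peptide hormones and their role in planarian germline development, which suggests spp-9 is one of the prohormone genes examined there. Its likely uses are knockdown of spp-9 by RNAi and generation of probes to map its expression. The depositor notes minor discrepancies between the quality-control sequence, the depositor's sequence and the NCBI entry, which are stated not to affect function.
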