>Addgene plasmid #26503 | pJC132.1-spp-9 | depositor partial sequence | sequence record 12532 | Author sequence
CTTTCGTGCTTGGTTTGTTTGGCCACGTCTACTGTGGGGTTCAGAAACGATCATTACCTTATAATCCTGA
ATATGAATTATACAAGCGATTCGTGGAGAAAAGACTGATAGATCCCTTGACATTCGGCAGTGGATTTTCA
AATTTATGACAAATTTATTTTCAAATTTTTCTAATAAATTTTGAATGAATTGAAAAAAAAAAAA
