>Addgene plasmid #26503 | pJC132.1-spp-9 | addgene partial sequence | sequence record 32698 | 26503 with T3
GCGCGATTATCGACTCCTATAGGTTTTTTTTTTTTCAATTCATTCAAAATTTATTAGAAAAATTTGAAAA
TAAATTTGTCATAAATTTGAAAATCCACTGCCGAATGTCAAGGGATCTATCAGTCTTTTCTCCACGAATC
GCTTGTATAATTCATATTCAGGATTATAAGGTAATGATCGTTTCTGAACCCCACAGTAGACGTTGGCCAA
ACAAACCAAAGCAACGATAAGTAAAATAATCAACGAATTCAAAGGTCACTTCTATAGTGTCACCTAAATC
TCCCTATAGTGAGGCGTATTAGTTC
