>Addgene plasmid #26503 | pJC132.1-spp-9 | addgene partial sequence | sequence record 32699 | 26503 with SP6
TTACTTATCGTTGCTTTGGTTTGTTTGGCCAACGTCTACTGTGGGGTTCAGAAACGATCATTACCTTATA
ATCCTGAATATGAATTATACAAGCGATTCGTGGAGAAAAGACTGATAGATCCCTTGACATTCGGCAGTGG
ATTTTCAAATTTATGACAAATTTATTTTCAAATTTTTCTAATAAATTTTGAATGAATTGAAAAAAAAAAA
ACCTATAGTGAGTCGTATTAATTCTGTGCTCGCAAGGTCTCCCTTTAGTGAGGGTTAATTCTCCCTATAG
TGAGTCGTATTAGGATCCGGCGCGCCTAGCATAACCCCTTGGGGCCTCTAAACGGGTCTTGAGGGGTTTT
TTGACGCGTCGATTTCGGCCTATTGGTTAAAAAATGAGCTGATTTAACAAAAATTTAACGCGAATTTTAA
CAAAATTCAGGGCGCAAGGGCTGCTAAAGGAAGCGGAACACGTAGAAAGCCAGTCCGCAGAAACGGTGCT
GACCCCGGATGAATGTCAGCTACTGGGCTATCTGGACAAGGGAAAACGCAAGCGCAAAGAGAAAGCAGGT
AGCTTGCAGTGGGCTTACATGGCGATAGCTAGACTGGGCGGTTTTATGGACAGCAAGCGAACCGGAATTG
CCAGCTGGGGCGCCCTCTGGTAAGGTTGGGAAGCCCTGCAAAGTAAACTGGATGGCTTTCTTGCCGCCAA
TGATCTGATGGCGCAGGGGATCAAGATCTGATCAAGAGACAGGATGAGGATCGTTTC
